>Addgene plasmid #173091 | RNF146-c005 | addgene full sequence | sequence record 349929 | Addgene NGS Result
ATGCACCATCATCATCATCATGTGAGCAAGGGCGAGGAGCTGTTCACCGGGGTGGTGCCCATCCTGGTCG
AGCTGGACGGCGACGTAAACGGCCACAGGTTCAGCGTGTCCGGCGAGGGCGAGGGCGATGCCACCTACGG
CAAGCTGACCCTGAAGTTCATCTGCACCACCGGCAAGCTGCCCGTGCCCTGGCCCACCCTCGTGACCACC
CTGACCTGGGGCGTGCAGTGCTTCGCCCGCTACCCCGACCACATGAAGCAGCACGACTTCTTCAAGTCCG
CCATGCCCGAAGGCTACGTCCAGGAGCGTACCATCTTCTTCAAGGACGACGGCAACTACAAGACCCGCGC
CGAGGTGAAGTTCGAGGGCGACACCCTGGTGAACCGCATCGAGCTGAAGGGCATCGACTTCAAGGAGGAC
GGCAACATCCTGGGGCACAAGCTGGAGTACAACGCCATCAGCGACAACGTCTATATCACCGCCGACAAGC
AGAAGAACGGCATCAAGGCCCACTTCAAGATCCGCCACAACATCGAGGACGGCAGCGTGCAGCTCGCCGA
CCACTACCAGCAGAACACCCCCATCGGCGACGGCCCCGTGCTGCTGCCCGACAACCACTACCTGAGCACC
CAGTCCAAGCTGAGCAAAGACCCCAACGAGAAGCGCGATCACATGGTCCTGCTGGAGTTCGTGACCGCCG
CCGGGATCACTCTCGGCATGGACGAGCTGTACAAGTCTTCTGGTGTAGATCTGGGTACCGAGAACTTGTA
CTTCCAATCCATGCGCGGAAATGGTGAGTACGCTTGGTATTATGAGGGCCGCAACGGATGGTGGCAATAC
GACGAGCGTACTTCGCGTGAGCTTGAAGACGCCTTTTCAAAGGGCAAAAAGAATACGGAGATGTTGATCG
CAGGCTTCTTATACGTCGCTGACTTGGAGAACATGGTGCAATATCGCCGCAACGAGCATGGTCGTCGCCG
CAAAATTAAACGTGATATTATTGATATTCCCAAGAAAGGAGTCGCTGGTTTGCGTCTTTAGGACGGTCTC
CAGTAAAGGTGGATACGGATCCGAATTCGAGCTCCGTCGACAAGCTTGCGGCCGCACTCGAGCACCACCA
CCACCACCACTGAGATCCGGCTGCTAACAAAGCCCGAAAGGAAGCTGAGTTGGCTGCTGCCACCGCTGAG
CAATAACTAGCATAACCCCTTGGGGCCTCTAAACGGGTCTTGAGGGGTTTTTTGCTGAAAGGAGGAACTA
TATCCGGATTGGCGAATGGG
[124 nt withheld, positions 1281-1404]
C
[91 nt withheld, positions 1406-1496]
A
[49 nt withheld, positions 1498-1546]
CCTTTGACGTTGGAGTCCACGTTCTTT
[37 nt withheld, positions 1574-1610]
ACCCTATCTCGGTCTATTCTTTTGATTTATAAGGGATTTTGCCGATTTCGGCCTATTGGTTAAAAAATGA
GCTGATTTAACAAAAATTTAACGCGAATTTTAACAAAATATTAACGCTTACAATTTAGGTGGCACTTTTC
GGGGAAATGTGCGCGGAACCCCTATTTGTTTATTTTTCTAAATACATTCAAATATGTATCCGCTCATGAA
TTAATTCTTAGAAAAACTCATCGAGCATCAAATGAAACTGCAATTTATTCATATCAGGATTATCAATACC
ATATTTTTGAAAAAGCCGTTTCTGTAATGAAGGAGAAAACTCACCGAGGCAGTTCCATAGGATGGCAAGA
TCCTGGTATCGGTCTGCGATTCCGACTCGTCCAACATCAATACAACCTATTAATTTCCCCTCGTCAAAAA
TAAGGTTATCAAGTGAGAAATCACCATGAGTGACGACTGAATCCGGTGAGAATGGCAAAAGTTTATGCAT
TTCTTTCCAGACTTGTTCAACAGGCCAGCCATTACGCTCGTCATCAAAATCACTCGCATCAACCAAACCG
TTATTCATTCGTGATTGCGCCTGAGCGAGACGAAATACGCGATCGCTGTTAAAAGGACAATTACAAACAG
GAATCGAATGCAACCGGCGCAGGAACACTGCCAGCGCATCAACAATATTTTCACCTGAATCAGGATATTC
TTCTAATACCTGGAATGCTGTTTTCCCGGGGATCGCAGTGGTGAGTAACCATGCATCATCAGGAGTACGG
ATAAAATGCTTGATGGTCGGAAGAGGCATAAATTCCGTCAGCCAGTTTAGTCTGACCATCTCATCTGTAA
CATCATTGGCAACGCTACCTTTGCCATGTTTCAGAAACAACTCTGGCGCATCGGGCTTCCCATACAATCG
ATAGATTGTCGCACCTGATTGCCCGACATTATCGCGAGCCCATTTATACCCATATAAATCAGCATCCATG
TTGGAATTTAATCGCGGCCTAGAGCAAGACGTTTCCCGTTGAATATGGCTCATAACACCCCTTGTATTAC
TGTTTATGTAAGCAGACAGTTTTATTGTTCATGACCAAAATCCCTTAACGTGAGTTTTCGTTCCACTGAG
CGTCAGACCCCGTAGAAAAGATCAAAGGATCTTCTTGAGATCCTTTTTTTCTGCGCGTAATCTGCTGCTT
GCAAACAAAAAAACCACCGCTACCAGCGGTGGTTTGTTTGCCGGATCAAGAGCTACCAACTCTTTTTCCG
AAGGTAACTGGCTTCAGCAGAGCGCAGATACCAAATACTGTCCTTCTAGTGTAGCCGTAGTTAGGCCACC
ACTTCAAGAACTCTGTAGCACCGCCTACATACCTCGCTCTGCTAATCCTGTTACCAGTGGCTGCTGCCAG
TGGCGATAAGTCGTGTCTTACCGGGTTGGACTCAAGACGATAGTTACCGGATAAGGCGCAGCGGTCGGGC
TGAACGGGGGGTTCGTGCACACAGCCCAGCTTGGAGCGAACGACCTACACCGAACTGAGATACCTACAGC
GTGAGCTATGAGAAAGCGCCACGCTTCCCGAAGGGAGAAAGGCGGACAGGTATCCGGTAAGCGGCAGGGT
CGGAACAGGAGAGCGCACGAGGGAGCTTCCAGGGGGAAACGCCTGGTATCTTTATAGTCCTGTCGGGTTT
CGCCACCTCTGACTTGAGCGTCGATTTTTGTGATGCTCGTCAGGGGGGCGGAGCCTATGGAAAAACGCCA
GCAACGCGGCCTTTTTACGGTTCCTGGCCTTTTGCTGGCCTTTTGCTCACATGTTCTTTCCTGCGTTATC
CCCTGATTCTGTGGATAACCGTATTACCGCCTTTGAGTGAGCTGATACCGCTCGCCGCAGCCGAACGACC
GAGCGCAGCGAGTCAGTGAGCGAGGAAGCGGAAGAGCGCCTGATGCGGTATTTTCTCCTTACGCATCTGT
GCGGTATTTCACACCGCAATGGTGCACTCTCAGTACAATCTGCTCTGATGCCGCATAGTTAAGCCAGTAT
ACACTCCGCTATCGCTACGTGACTGGGTCATGGCTGCGCCCCGACACCCGCCAACACCCGCTGACGCGCC
CTGACGGGCTTGTCTGCTCCCGGCATCCGCTTACAGACAAGCTGTGACCGTCTCCGGGAGCTGCATGTGT
CAGAGGTTTTCACCGTCATCACCGAAACGCGCGAGGCAGCTGCGGTAAAGCTCATCAGCGTGGTCGTGAA
GCGATTCACAGATGTCTGCCTGTTCATCCGCGTCCAGCTCGTTGAGTTTCTCCAGAAGCGTTAATGTCTG
GCTTCTGATAAAGCGGGCCATGTTAAGGGCGGTTTTTTCCTGTTTGGTCACTGATGCCTCCGTGTAAGGG
GGATTTCTGTTCATGGGGGTAATGATACCGATGAAACGAGAGAGGATGCTCACGATACGGGTTACTGATG
ATGAACATGCCCGGTTACTGGAACGTTGTGAGGGTAAACAACTGGCGGTATGGATGCGGCGGGACCAGAG
AAAAATCACTCAGGGTCAATGCCAGCGCTTCGTTAATACAGATGTAGGTGTTCCACAGGGTAGCCAGCAG
CATCCTGCGATGCAGATCCGGAACATAATGGTGCAGGGCGCTGACTTCCGCGTTTCCAGACTTTACGAAA
CACGGAAACCGAAGACCATTCATGTTGTTGCTCAGGTCGCAGACGTTTTGCAGCAGCAGTCGCTTCACGT
TCGCTCGCGTATCGGTGATTCATTCTGCTAACCAGTAAGGCAACCCCGCCAGCCTAGCCGGGTCCTCAAC
GACAGGAGCACGATCATGCGCACCCGTGGGGCCGCCATGCCGGCGATAATGGCCTGCTTCTCGCCGAAAC
GTTTGGTGGCGGGACCAGTGACGAAGGCTTGAGCGAGGGCGTGCAAGATTCCGAATACCGCAAGCGACAG
GCCGATCATCGTCGCGCTCCAGCGAAAGCGGTCCTCGCCGAAAATGACCCAGAGCGCTGCCGGCACCTGT
CCTACGAGTTGCATGATAAAGAAGACAGTCATAAGTGCGGCGACGATAGTCATGCCCCGCGCCCACCGGA
AGGAGCTGACTGGGTTGAAGGCTCTCAAGGGCATCGGTCGAGATCCCGGTGCCTAATGAGTGAGCTAACT
TACATTAATTGCGTTGCGCTCACTGCCCGCTTTCCAGTCGGGAAACCTGTCGTGCCAGCTGCATTAATGA
ATCGGCCAACGCGCGGGGAGAGGCGGTTTGCGTATTGGGCGCCAGGGTGGTTTTTCTTTTCACCAGTGAG
ACGGGCAACAGCTGATTGCCCTTCACCGCCTGGCCCTGAGAGAGTTGCAGCAAGCGGTCCACGCTGGTTT
GCCCCAGCAGGCGAAAATCCTGTTTGATGGTGGTTAACGGCGGGATATAACATGAGCTGTCTTCGGTATC
GTCGTATCCCACTACCGAGATATCCGCACCAACGCGCAGCCCGGACTCGGTAATGGCGCGCATTGCGCCC
AGCGCCATCTGATCGTTGGCAACCAGCATCGCAGTGGGAACGATGCCCTCATTCAGCATTTGCATGGTTT
GTTGAAAACCGGACATGGCACTCCAGTCGCCTTCCCGTTCCGCTATCGGCTGAATTTGATTGCGAGTGAG
ATATTTATGCCAGCCAGCCAGACGCAGACGCGCCGAGACAGAACTTAATGGGCCCGCTAACAGCGCGATT
TGCTGGTGACCCAATGCGACCAGATGCTCCACGCCCAGTCGCGTACCGTCTTCATGGGAGAAAATAATAC
TGTTGATGGGTGTCTGGTCAGAGACATCAAGAAATAACGCCGGAACATTAGTGCAGGCAGCTTCCACAGC
AATGGCATCCTGGTCATCCAGCGGATAGTTAATGATCAGCCCACTGACGCGTTGCGCGAGAAGATTGTGC
ACCGCCGCTTTACAGGCTTCGACGCCGCTTCGTTCTACCATCGACACCACCACGCTGGCACCCAGTTGAT
CGGCGCGAGATTTAATCGCCGCGACAATTTGCGACGGCGCGTGCAGGGCCAGACTGGAGGTGGCAACGCC
AATCAGCAACGACTGTTTGCCCGCCAGTTGTTGTGCCACGCGGTTGGGAATGTAATTCAGCTCCGCCATC
GCCGCTTCCACTTTTTCCCGCGTTTTCGCAGAAACGTGGCTGGCCTGGTTCACCACGCGGGAAACGGTCT
GATAAGAGACACCGGCATACTCTGCGACATCGTATAACGTTACTGGTTTCACATTCACCACCCTGAATTG
ACTCTCTTCCGGGCGCTATCATGCCATACCGCGAAAGGTTTTGCGCCATTCGATGGTGTCCGGGATCTCG
ACGCTCTCCCTTATGCGACTCCTGCATTAGGAAGCAGCCCAGTAGTAGGTTGAGGCCGTTGAGCACCGCC
GCCGCAAGGAATGGTGCATGCAAGGAGATGGCGCCCAACAGTCCCCCGGCCACGGGGCCTGCCACCATAC
CCACGCCGAAACAAGCGCTCATGAGCCCGAAGTGGCGAGCCCGATCTTCCCCATCGGTGATGTCGGCGAT
ATAGGCGCCAGCAACCGCACCTGTGGCGCCGGTGATGCCGGCCACGATGCGTCCGGCGTAGAGGATCGAG
ATCTCGATCCCGCGAAATTAATACGACTCACTATAGGGGAATTGTGAGCGGATAACAATTCCCCTCTAGA
AATAATTTTGTTTAACTTTAAGAAGGAGATATACAT
Features (pLannotate 1.2.2; 20 found; start..end, strand, type, name):
     22..736     +  CDS            mCerulean (fragment): enhanced monomeric variant of CFP (Rizzo et al., 2004) mammalian codon-optimized
    784..1038    +  CDS            Rnf146 (fragment): RN146_RAT - Experimental evidence at protein level: Swiss-Prot protein existence level 1. E3 ubiquitin-protein ligase that specifically binds poly-ADP- ribosylated (PARsylated) proteins and mediates their ubiquitination and subsequent degradation. May regulate many important biological processes, such as cell survival and DNA damage response. Acts as an activator of the Wnt signaling pathway by mediating the ubiquitination of PARsylated AXIN1 and AXIN2, 2 key components of the beta-catenin destruction complex. Acts in cooperation with tankyrase proteins (TNKS and TNKS2), which mediate PARsylat
   1113..1130    +  CDS            9xHis (fragment): 9xHis affinity tag
   1140..1189    +  CDS            SET1 (fragment): solubility-enhancement tag derived from T7 phage gene 10B
   1197..1244    +  terminator     T7 terminator: transcription terminator for bacteriophage T7 RNA polymerase
   1281..1709    +  rep_origin     f1 ori (sequence partly withheld): f1 bacteriophage origin of replication; arrow indicates direction of (+) strand synthesis
   1762..1819    +  promoter       AmpR promoter (fragment): bla
   1828..2643    -  CDS            KanR: aminoglycoside phosphotransferase; aph(3')-Ia; confers resistance to kanamycin in bacteria or G418 (Geneticin®) in eukaryotes
   2765..3353    +  rep_origin     ori: high-copy-number ColE1/pMB1/pBR322/pUC origin of replication
   3539..3678    -  misc_feature   bom: basis of mobility region from pBR322
   3780..3971    -  CDS            rop: Rop protein, which maintains plasmids at low copy number; rop
   3988..4368    +  CDS            YPB1_ECOLX: Protein predicted: Swiss-Prot protein existence level 4. From Escherichia coli.
   4440..4731    -  CDS            TcR (fragment): tetracycline efflux protein; tet; confers resistance to tetracycline
   4746..4767    -  protein_bind   CAP binding site: CAP binding activates transcription in the presence of cAMP. E. coli catabolite activator protein
   4780..5862    -  CDS            lacI: lac repressor; lacI; The lac repressor binds to the lac operator to inhibit transcription in E. coli. This inhibition can be relieved by adding lactose or isopropyl-β-D-thiogalactopyranoside (IPTG).
   5863..5940    -  promoter       lacI promoter: lacI
   5948..6227    -  CDS            TcR (fragment): tetracycline efflux protein; tet; confers resistance to tetracycline
   6249..6267    +  promoter       T7 promoter: promoter for bacteriophage T7 RNA polymerase
   6268..6292    +  protein_bind   lac operator: The lac repressor binds to the lac operator to inhibit transcription in E. coli. This inhibition can be relieved by adding lactose or isopropyl-β-D-thiogalactopyranoside (IPTG). lac repressor encoded by lacI
   6307..6329    +  RBS            RBS: efficient ribosome binding site from bacteriophage T7 gene 10 (Olins and Rangwala, 1989)
