[The description below was written by a language model from this plasmid's Addgene catalogue record and pLannotate feature annotations shown in this document.]
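Description:
RNF146-c005 is a bacterial expression plasmid built on the pNIC-CFP backbone, a pET-style vector for producing recombinant fusion proteins in E. coli. It carries a ColE1/pBR322-type origin together with the rop gene and bom region, consistent with its listing as low copy, and it is selected with kanamycin through an aph(3')-Ia resistance gene. An f1 phage origin is also present. Short tetracycline-resistance fragments and a predicted E. coli ORF flanking lacI appear to be non-functional remnants of pBR322-derived backbone sequence.

The payload is a codon-optimized fragment of human RNF146 spanning residues R99 to L183, inserted by ligation-independent cloning downstream of and fused to an N-terminal mCerulean, a monomeric cyan fluorescent protein. The automated annotation matches this segment to the rat orthologue, but the catalogue entry gives the species as human. RNF146 is an E3 ubiquitin ligase that recognises poly-ADP-ribosylated proteins. The record does not name the domain contained in this fragment. Expression is driven by a T7 promoter with an adjacent lac operator and the phage T7 gene 10 ribosome binding site, and it ends at a T7 terminator. The plasmid-borne lacI supplies repressor, so transcription is IPTG-inducible in hosts that provide T7 RNA polymerase. A short His-tag fragment and a piece of a T7 gene 10-derived sequence are annotated downstream of the insert, but the record does not say whether they are translated as part of the fusion.

The associated publication describes a molecular toolbox of ADP-ribosyl binding proteins, so this construct likely supplies a fluorescently labelled ADP-ribose binder for that collection, although the record does not specify particular assays.
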