Addgene plasmid #173091: RNF146-c005
Purpose: Expression of recombinant fusion protein in E. coli
Depositing lab: Lari Lehtiö. Depositing organization: University of Oulu. Publication: A molecular toolbox for ADP-ribosyl binding proteins. Sowa ST, Galera-Prat A, Wazir S, Alanen HI, Maksimainen MM, Lehtio L. Cell Rep Methods. 2021 Dec 20;1(8):100121. doi: 10.1016/j.crmeth.2021.100121. Epub 2021 Nov 11. PubMed 34786571.
Backbone
  Vector backbone: pNIC-CFP
  Vector type: Bacterial Expression
Growth in bacteria
  Bacterial resistance: Kanamycin, 50 μg/mL
  Growth temperature: 37°C
  Growth strain: DH5alpha
  Copy number: Low Copy
Gene/Insert
  Gene/Insert name: RNF146
  Species: H. sapiens (human)
  Mutation: R99-L183, codon optimized
  Entrez Gene: RNF146
  Tag / fusion protein: mCerulean (N terminal on backbone)
  Cloning method: Ligation Independent Cloning
Terms and licenses: Academic/Nonprofit Terms; Industry Terms: Not Available to Industry
Depositor comments: Please visit https://www.biorxiv.org/content/10.1101/2021.05.31.445082v2 for bioRxiv preprint.
How to cite: RNF146-c005 was a gift from Lari Lehtiö (Addgene plasmid # 173091 ; http://n2t.net/addgene:173091 ; RRID:Addgene_173091)
